>Addgene plasmid #100622 | YCe1705 HC_Kan_RFP-p12 | addgene full sequence | sequence record 192704 | Addgene NGS Result
ACGTCTCGCGTCAGAGACCGAATTCGCGGCCGCTTCTAGAGCAATACGCAAACCGCCTCTCCCCGCGCGT
TGGCCGATTCATTAATGCAGCTGGCACGACAGGTTTCCCGACTGGAAAGCGGGCAGTGAGCGCAACGCAA
TTAATGTGAGTTAGCTCACTCATTAGGCACCCCAGGCTTTACACTTTATGCTTCCGGCTCGTATGTTGTG
TGGAATTGTGAGCGGATAACAATTTCACACATACTAGAGAAAGAGGAGAAATACTAGATGGCTTCCTCCG
AAGACGTTATCAAAGAGTTCATGCGTTTCAAAGTTCGTATGGAAGGTTCCGTTAACGGTCACGAGTTCGA
AATCGAAGGTGAAGGTGAAGGTCGTCCGTACGAAGGTACCCAGACCGCTAAACTGAAAGTTACCAAAGGT
GGTCCGCTGCCGTTCGCTTGGGACATCCTGTCCCCGCAGTTCCAGTACGGTTCCAAAGCTTACGTTAAAC
ACCCGGCTGACATCCCGGACTACCTGAAACTGTCCTTCCCGGAAGGTTTCAAATGGGAACGTGTTATGAA
CTTCGAAGACGGTGGTGTTGTTACCGTTACCCAGGACTCCTCCCTGCAAGACGGTGAGTTCATCTACAAA
GTTAAACTGCGTGGTACCAACTTCCCGTCCGACGGTCCGGTTATGCAGAAAAAAACCATGGGTTGGGAAG
CTTCCACCGAACGTATGTACCCGGAAGACGGTGCTCTGAAAGGTGAAATCAAAATGCGTCTGAAACTGAA
AGACGGTGGTCACTACGACGCTGAAGTTAAAACCACCTACATGGCTAAAAAACCGGTTCAGCTGCCGGGT
GCTTACAAAACCGACATCAAACTGGACATCACCTCCCACAACGAAGACTACACCATCGTTGAACAGTACG
AACGTGCTGAAGGTCGTCACTCCACCGGTGCTTAATAACGCTGATAGTGCTAGTGTAGATCGCTACTAGA
GCCAGGCATCAAATAAAACGAAAGGCTCAGTCGAAAGACTGGGCCTTTCGTTTTATCTGTTGTTTGTCGG
TGAACGCTCTCTACTAGAGTCACACTGGCTCACCTTCGGGTGGGCCTTTCTGCGTTTATATACTAGTAGC
GGCCGCTGCAGGGTCTCTTCACCGAGACGAAACGAATTCTCTAGATATCGCTCAATACTGACCATTTAAA
TCATACCTGACCTCCATAGCAGAAAGTCAAAAGCCTCCGACCGGAGGCTTTTGACTTGATCGGCACGTAA
GAGGTTCCAACTTTCACCATAATGAAATAAGATCACTACCGGGCGTATTTTTTGAGTTATCGAGATTTTC
AGGAGCTAAGGAAGCTAAAATGAGCCATATTCAACGGGAAACGTCTTGCTCGAGGCCGCGATTAAATTCC
AACATGGATGCTGATTTATATGGGTATAAATGGGCTCGCGATAATGTCGGGCAATCAGGTGCGACAATCT
ATCGATTGTATGGGAAGCCCGATGCGCCAGAGTTGTTTCTGAAACATGGCAAAGGTAGCGTTGCCAATGA
TGTTACAGATGAGATGGTCAGGCTAAACTGGCTGACGGAATTTATGCCTCTTCCGACCATCAAGCATTTT
ATCCGTACTCCTGATGATGCATGGTTACTCACCACTGCGATCCCAGGGAAAACAGCATTCCAGGTATTAG
AAGAATATCCTGATTCAGGTGAAAATATTGTTGATGCGCTGGCAGTGTTCCTGCGCCGGTTGCATTCGAT
TCCTGTTTGTAATTGTCCTTTTAACGGCGATCGCGTATTTCGTCTCGCTCAGGCGCAATCACGAATGAAT
AACGGTTTGGTTGGTGCGAGTGATTTTGATGACGAGCGTAATGGCTGGCCTGTTGAACAAGTCTGGAAAG
AAATGCATAAGCTTTTGCCATTCTCACCGGATTCAGTCGTCACTCATGGTGATTTCTCACTTGATAACCT
TATTTTTGACGAGGGGAAATTAATAGGTTGTATTGATGTTGGACGAGTCGGAATCGCAGACCGATACCAG
GATCTTGCCATCCTATGGAACTGCCTCGGTGAGTTTTCTCCTTCATTACAGAAACGGCTTTTTCAAAAAT
ATGGTATTGATAATCCTGATATGAATAAATTGCAGTTTCACTTGATGCTCGATGAGTTTTTCTGAGGGCC
CAAATGTAATCACCTGGCTCACCTTCGGGTGGGCCTTTCTGCGTTGCTGGCGTTTTTCCATAGGCTCCGC
CCCCCTGACGAGCATCACAAAAATCGATGCTCAAGTCAGAGGTGGCGAAACCCGACAGGACTATAAAGAT
ACCAGGCGTTTCCCCCTGGAAGCTCCCTCGTGCGCTCTCCTGTTCCGACCCTGCCGCTTACCGGATACCT
GTCCGCCTTTCTCCCTTCGGGAAGCGTGGCGCTTTCTCATAGCTCACGCTGTAGGTATCTCAGTTCGGTG
TAGGTCGTTCGCTCCAAGCTGGGCTGTGTGCACGAACCCCCCGTTCAGCCCGACCGCTGCGCCTTATCCG
GTAACTATCGTCTTGAGTCCAACCCGGTAAGACACGACTTATCGCCACTGGCAGCAGCCACTGGTAACAG
GATTAGCAGAGCGAGGTATGTAGGCGGTGCTACAGAGTTCTTGAAGTGGTGGCCTAACTACGGCTACACT
AGAAGAACAGTATTTGGTATCTGCGCTCTGCTGAAGCCAGTTACCTCGGAAAAAGAGTTGGTAGCTCTTG
ATCCGGCAAACAAACCACCGCTGGTAGCGGTGGTTTTTTTGTTTGCAAGCAGCAGATTACGCGCAGAAAA
AAAGGATCTCAAGAAGATCCTTTGATTTTCTACCGAAGAAAGGCCCACCCGTGAAGGTGAGCCAGTGAGT
TGATTGCAGTCCAGTTACGCTGGAGTCTGAGGCTCGTCCTGAATGATATCAAGCTTGAATTCGTT
Features (pLannotate 1.2.2; 15 found; start..end, strand, type, name):
     20..41      +  misc_feature   BioBrick prefix: BioBrick prefix for parts that do not start with "ATG"
     42..129     +  CDS            lacI (fragment): lac repressor; lacI; The lac repressor binds to the lac operator to inhibit transcription in E. coli. This inhibition can be relieved by adding lactose or isopropyl-β-D-thiogalactopyranoside (IPTG).
    142..163     +  protein_bind   CAP binding site: CAP binding activates transcription in the presence of cAMP. E. coli catabolite activator protein
    178..208     +  promoter       lac promoter: promoter for the E. coli lac operon
    216..232     +  protein_bind   lac operator: The lac repressor binds to the lac operator to inhibit transcription in E. coli. This inhibition can be relieved by adding lactose or isopropyl-β-D-thiogalactopyranoside (IPTG). lac repressor encoded by lacI
    268..942     +  CDS            mRFP1: mRFP1 is a basic (constitutively fluorescent) red fluorescent protein published in 2002, derived from Discosoma sp.. It is reported to be a somewhat slowly-maturing monomer with low acid sensitivity.
    990..1061    +  terminator     rrnB T1 terminator: transcription terminator T1 from the E. coli rrnB gene
   1077..1104    +  terminator     T7Te terminator: phage T7 early transcription terminator
   1111..1131    +  misc_feature   BioBrick suffix: universal suffix for all parts
   1215..1246    +  terminator     tonB terminator: bidirectional E. coli tonB-P14 transcription terminator
   1247..1349    +  promoter       cat promoter: promoter of the E. coli cat gene encoding chloramphenicol acetyltransferase
   1350..2163    +  CDS            KanR (fragment): aminoglycoside phosphotransferase; aph(3')-Ia; confers resistance to kanamycin in bacteria or G418 (Geneticin®) in eukaryotes
   2186..2213    +  terminator     T7Te terminator: phage T7 early transcription terminator
   2225..2812    -  rep_origin     ori: high-copy-number ColE1/pMB1/pBR322/pUC origin of replication
   2834..2863    -  terminator     T3Te terminator: phage T3 early transcription terminator
