[The description below was written by a language model from this plasmid's Addgene catalogue record and pLannotate feature annotations shown in this document.]
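Description:
YCe1705 HC_Kan_RFP-p12 is an empty part-entry vector from the EMMA (Extensible Mammalian Modular Assembly) toolkit, built on the pSMART HC_Kan backbone and used to bring new DNA fragments into the toolkit's standard format at position 12. It is a small (about 2.9 kb) bacterial cloning plasmid, maintained at high copy in E. coli through a ColE1/pUC-type origin and selected with kanamycin via an aph(3')-Ia aminoglycoside phosphotransferase gene, annotated as being driven by a cat promoter. In keeping with the pSMART design, the resistance gene, the origin and the cloning region are separated by transcription terminators (tonB, T7Te, T3Te), which limit read-through transcription into or out of the cloned DNA.

The cloning site is occupied by a placeholder reporter cassette rather than a true insert. This cassette has a CAP binding site, lac promoter and lac operator (preceded by a residual lacI fragment) driving mRFP1, followed by the rrnB T1 and T7Te terminators, and the whole unit is bracketed by BioBrick prefix and suffix sequences. According to the depositor, a new part is introduced by a BsaI Golden Gate reaction that replaces the RFP gene, so loss of red fluorescence should provide a visual way to distinguish recombinant colonies from those carrying the parental vector. In the resulting plasmid, the part is flanked by BsmBI sites and by the fusion sites that define position 12 of the EMMA platform, making it ready for release and ordered assembly with parts from other positions into mammalian expression vectors. The type IIS sites and fusion overhangs are not annotated in the feature table, and the record does not state which functional class of part position 12 holds.
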