Addgene plasmid #100622: YCe1705 HC_Kan_RFP-p12
Purpose: (Empty Backbone) EMMA toolkit part-entry vector position 12
Depositing lab: Yizhi Cai. Depositing organization: University of Edinburgh. Publication: EMMA: An Extensible Mammalian Modular Assembly Toolkit for the Rapid Design and Production of Diverse Expression Vectors. Martella A, Matjusaitis M, Auxillos J, Pollard SM, Cai Y. ACS Synth Biol. 2017 Apr 24. doi: 10.1021/acssynbio.7b00016. PubMed 28418644.
Backbone
  Vector backbone: pSMART HC_Kan
  Vector type: Synthetic Biology
Growth in bacteria
  Bacterial resistance: Kanamycin, 50 μg/mL
  Growth temperature: 37°C
  Growth strain: DH5alpha
  Copy number: High Copy
Gene/Insert
  Gene/Insert name: None
Terms and licenses: Academic/Nonprofit Terms; Industry Terms: Not Available to Industry
Depositor comments: It is used to standardize new parts for EMMA toolkit. New DNA fragments (parts) are cloned into this plasmid replacing the RFP gene through a BsaI Golden Gate reaction. The resulting plasmid will have the part flanked by BsmBI sites and the fusion sites corresponding to position 12 of EMMA platform.
How to cite: YCe1705 HC_Kan_RFP-p12 was a gift from Yizhi Cai (Addgene plasmid # 100622 ; http://n2t.net/addgene:100622 ; RRID:Addgene_100622)
